>Addgene plasmid #144518 | TFORF3042 | addgene full sequence | sequence record 404232 | Addgene NGS Result
TTAATGTAGTCTTATGCAATACTCTTGTAGTCTTGCAACATGGTAACGATGAGTTAGCAACATGCCTTAC
AAGGAGAGAAAAAGCACCGTGCATGCCGATTGGTGGAAGTAAGGTGGTACGATCGTGCCTTATTAGGAAG
GCAACAGACGGGTCTGACATGGATTGGACGAACCACTGAATTGCCGCATTGCAGAGATATTGTATTTAAG
TGCCTAGCTCGATACATAAACGGGTCTCTCTGGTTAGACCAGATCTGAGCCTGGGAGCTCTCTGGCTAAC
TAGGGAACCCACTGCTTAAGCCTCAATAAAGCTTGCCTTGAGTGCTTCAAGTAGTGTGTGCCCGTCTGTT
GTGTGACTCTGGTAACTAGAGATCCCTCAGACCCTTTTAGTCAGTGTGGAAAATCTCTAGCAGTGGCGCC
CGAACAGGGACTTGAAAGCGAAAGGGAAACCAGAGGAGCTCTCTCGACGCAGGACTCGGCTTGCTGAAGC
GCGCACGGCAAGAGGCGAGGGGCGGCGACTGGTGAGTACGCCAAAAATTTTGACTAGCGGAGGCTAGAAG
GAGAGAGATGGGTGCGAGAGCGTCAGTATTAAGCGGGGGAGAATTAGATCGCGATGGGAAAAAATTCGGT
TAAGGCCAGGGGGAAAGAAAAAATATAAATTAAAACATATAGTATGGGCAAGCAGGGAGCTAGAACGATT
CGCAGTTAATCCTGGCCTGTTAGAAACATCAGAAGGCTGTAGACAAATACTGGGACAGCTACAACCATCC
CTTCAGACAGGATCAGAAGAACTTAGATCATTATATAATACAGTAGCAACCCTCTATTGTGTGCATCAAA
GGATAGAGATAAAAGACACCAAGGAAGCTTTAGACAAGATAGAGGAAGAGCAAAACAAAAGTAAGACCAC
CGCACAGCAAGCGGCCGCTGATCTTCAGACCTGGAGGAGGAGATATGAGGGACAATTGGAGAAGTGAATT
ATATAAATATAAAGTAGTAAAAATTGAACCATTAGGAGTAGCACCCACCAAGGCAAAGAGAAGAGTGGTG
CAGAGAGAAAAAAGAGCAGTGGGAATAGGAGCTTTGTTCCTTGGGTTCTTGGGAGCAGCAGGAAGCACTA
TGGGCGCAGCGTCAATGACGCTGACGGTACAGGCCAGACAATTATTGTCTGGTATAGTGCAGCAGCAGAA
CAATTTGCTGAGGGCTATTGAGGCGCAACAGCATCTGTTGCAACTCACAGTCTGGGGCATCAAGCAGCTC
CAGGCAAGAATCCTGGCTGTGGAAAGATACCTAAAGGATCAACAGCTCCTGGGGATTTGGGGTTGCTCTG
GAAAACTCATTTGCACCACTGCTGTGCCTTGGAATGCTAGTTGGAGTAATAAATCTCTGGAACAGATTTG
GAATCACACGACCTGGATGGAGTGGGACAGAGAAATTAACAATTACACAAGCTTAATACACTCCTTAATT
GAAGAATCGCAAAACCAGCAAGAAAAGAATGAACAAGAATTATTGGAATTAGATAAATGGGCAAGTTTGT
GGAATTGGTTTAACATAACAAATTGGCTGTGGTATATAAAATTATTCATAATGATAGTAGGAGGCTTGGT
AGGTTTAAGAATAGTTTTTGCTGTACTTTCTATAGTGAATAGAGTTAGGCAGGGATATTCACCATTATCG
TTTCAGACCCACCTCCCAACCCCGAGGGGACCCATGCATTGCATCTCAATTAGTCAGCAACCAGGTGTGG
AAAGTCCCCAGGCTCCCCAGCAGGCAGAAGTATGCAAAGCATGCGTCTCAATTAGTCAGCAACCATAGTC
CCGCCCCTAACTCCGCCCATCCCGCCCCTAACTCCGCCCAGTTCCGCCCATTCTCCGCCCCATGGCTGAC
TAATTTTTTTTATTTATGCAGAGGCCGAGGCCGCCTCGGCCTCTGAGCTATTCCAGAAGTAGTGAGGAGG
CTTTTTTGGAGGCCTAGGCTTTTGCAAAAAGCTTTCTAGAGGTACCACCGGAGCTTACCATGACCGAGTA
CAAGCCCACGGTGCGCCTCGCCACCCGCGACGACGTCCCCAGGGCCGTACGCACCCTCGCCGCCGCGTTC
GCCGACTACCCCGCCACGCGCCACACCGTCGATCCGGACCGCCACATCGAGCGGGTCACCGAGCTGCAAG
AACTCTTCCTCACGCGCGTCGGGCTCGACATCGGCAAGGTGTGGGTCGCGGACGACGGCGCCGCCGTGGC
GGTCTGGACCACGCCGGAGAGCGTCGAAGCGGGGGCGGTGTTCGCCGAGATCGGCCCGCGCATGGCCGAG
TTGAGCGGTTCCCGGCTGGCCGCGCAGCAACAGATGGAAGGCCTCCTGGCGCCGCACCGGCCCAAGGAGC
CCGCGTGGTTCCTGGCCACCGTCGGCGTCTCGCCCGACCACCAGGGCAAGGGTCTGGGCAGCGCCGTCGT
GCTCCCCGGAGTGGAGGCGGCCGAGCGCGCCGGGGTGCCCGCCTTCCTGGAGACCTCCGCGCCCCGCAAC
CTCCCCTTCTACGAGCGGCTCGGCTTCACCGTCACCGCCGACGTCGAGGTGCCCGAAGGACCGCGCACCT
GGTGCATGACCCGCAAGCCCGGTGCCAGTTAACGAATTCTAGATCTTGAGACAAATGGCAGTATTCATCC
ACAATTTTAAAAGAAAAGGGGGGATTGGGGGGTACAGTGCAGGGGAAAGAATAGTAGACATAATAGCAAC
AGACATACAAACTAAAGAATTACAAAAACAAATTACAAAAATTCAAAATTTTCGGGTTTATTACAGGGAC
AGCAGAGATCCACTTTGGCGCCGGCTCGAGGCCTGCAGGTGCAAAGATGGATAAAGTTTTAAACAGAGAG
GAATCTTTGCAGCTAATGGACCTTCTAGGTCTTGAAAGGAGTGGGAATTGGCTCCGGTGCCCGTCAGTGG
GCAGAGCGCACATCGCCCACAGTCCCCGAGAAGTTGGGGGGAGGGGTCGGCAATTGAACCGGTGCCTAGA
GAAGGTGGCGCGGGGTAAACTGGGAAAGTGATGTCGTGTACTGGCTCCGCCTTTTTCCCGAGGGTGGGGG
AGAACCGTATATAAGTGCAGTAGTCGCCGTGAACGTTCTTTTTCGCAACGGGTTTGCCGCCAGAACACAG
GTAAGTGCCGTGTGTGGTTCCCGCGGGCCTGGCCTCTTTACGGGTTATGGCCCTTGCGTGCCTTGAATTA
CTTCCACCTGGCTGCAGTACGTGATTCTTGATCCCGAGCTTCGGGTTGGAAGTGGGTGGGAGAGTTCGAG
GCCTTGCGCTTAAGGAGCCCCTTCGCCTCGTGCTTGAGTTGAGGCCTGGCCTGGGCGCTGGGGCCGCCGC
GTGCGAATCTGGTGGCACCTTCGCGCCTGTCTCGCTGCTTTCGATAAGTCTCTAGCCATTTAAAATTTTT
GATGACCTGCTGCGACGCTTTTTTTCTGGCAAGATAGTCTTGTAAATGCGGGCCAAGATCTGCACACTGG
TATTTCGGTTTTTGGGGCCGCGGGCGGCGACGGGGCCCGTGCGTCCCAGCGCACATGTTCGGCGAGGCGG
GGCCTGCGAGCGCGGCCACCGAGAATCGGACGGGGGTAGTCTCAAGCTGGCCGGCCTGCTCTGGTGCCTG
GCCTCGCGCCGCCGTGTATCGCCCCGCCCTGGGCGGCAAGGCTGGCCCGGTCGGCACCAGTTGCGTGAGC
GGAAAGATGGCCGCTTCCCGGCCCTGCTGCAGGGAGCTCAAAATGGAGGACGCGGCGCTCGGGAGAGCGG
GCGGGTGAGTCACCCACACAAAGGAAAAGGGCCTTTCCGTCCTCAGCCGTCGCTTCATGTGACTCCACGG
AGTACCGGGCGCCGTCCAGGCACCTCGATTAGTTCTCGAGCTTTTGGAGTACGTCGTCTTTAGGTTGGGG
GGAGGGGTTTTATGCGATGGAGTTTCCCCACACTGAGTGGGTGGAGACTGAAGTTAGGCCAGCTTGGCAC
TTGATGTAATTCTCCTTGGAATTTGCCCTTTTTGAGTTTGGATCTTGGTTCATTCTCAAGCCTCAGACAG
TGGTTCAAAGTTTTTTTCTTCCATTTCAGGTGTCGTGAGGCTAGCATCGATTGATCAACAAGTTTGTACA
AAAAAGTTGGCATGGAGTCTGGCAAGACGGCTTCTCCCAAGAGCATGCCGAAAGATGCACAGATGATGGC
ACAAATCCTGAAGGATATGGGGATTACAGAATATGAGCCAAGAGTTATAAATCAGATGTTGGAGTTTGCC
TTCCGATATGTGACCACAATTCTAGATGATGCAAAAATTTATTCAAGCCATGCTAAGAAAGCTACTGTTG
ATGCAGATGATGTGCGATTGGCAATCCAGTGCCGCGCTGATCAGTCTTTTACCTCTCCTCCCCCAAGAGA
TTTTTTATTAGATATTGCAAGGCAAAGAAATCAAACCCCTTTGCCATTGATCAAGCCATATTCAGGTCCT
AGGTTGCCACCTGATAGATACTGCTTAACAGCTCCAAACTATAGGCTGAAATCTTTACAGAAAAAGGCAT
CAACTTCTGCGGGAAGAATAACAGTCCCGCGGTTAAGTGTTGGTTCAGTTACTAGCAGACCAAGTACTCC
CACACTAGGCACACCAACCCCACAGACCATGTCTGTTTCAACTAAAGTAGGGACTCCCATGTCCCTCACA
GGTCAAAGGTTTACAGTACAGATGCCTACTTCTCAGTCTCCAGCTGTAAAAGCTTCAATTCCTGCAACCT
CAGCAGTTCAGAATGTTCTGATTAATCCATCATTAATCGGGTCCAAAAACATTCTTATTACCACTAATAT
GATGTCATCACAAAATACTGCCAATGAATCATCAAATGCATTGAAAAGAAAACGTGAAGATGATGATGAT
GACGATGATGATGATGATGACTATGATAATCTGTACCCAACTTTCTTGTACAAAGTGGTTGATATCGGTA
AGCCTATCCCTAACCCTCTCCTCGGTCTCGATTCTACGTAGTAATGAACTAGTCCGTAACTTGAAAGTAT
TTCGATTTCTTGGCTTTATATATCTTGTGGAAAGGACGACCACGTCTCCGTATCGGAGTGAATACGCGTT
AAGTCGACAATCAACCTCTGGATTACAAAATTTGTGAAAGATTGACTGGTATTCTTAACTATGTTGCTCC
TTTTACGCTATGTGGATACGCTGCTTTAATGCCTTTGTATCATGCTATTGCTTCCCGTATGGCTTTCATT
TTCTCCTCCTTGTATAAATCCTGGTTGCTGTCTCTTTATGAGGAGTTGTGGCCCGTTGTCAGGCAACGTG
GCGTGGTGTGCACTGTGTTTGCTGACGCAACCCCCACTGGTTGGGGCATTGCCACCACCTGTCAGCTCCT
TTCCGGGACTTTCGCTTTCCCCCTCCCTATTGCCACGGCGGAACTCATCGCCGCCTGCCTTGCCCGCTGC
TGGACAGGGGCTCGGCTGTTGGGCACTGACAATTCCGTGGTGTTGTCGGGGAAATCATCGTCCTTTCCTT
GGCTGCTCGCCTGTGTTGCCACCTGGATTCTGCGCGGGACGTCCTTCTGCTACGTCCCTTCGGCCCTCAA
TCCAGCGGACCTTCCTTCCCGCGGCCTGCTGCCGGCTCTGCGGCCTCTTCCGCGTCTTCGCCTTCGCCCT
CAGACGAGTCGGATCTCCCTTTGGGCCGCCTCCCCGCGTCGACTTTAAGACCAATGACTTACAAGGCAGC
TGTAGATCTTAGCCACTTTTTAAAAGAAAAGGGGGGACTGGAAGGGCTAATTCACTCCCAACGAAGACAA
GATCTGCTTTTTGCTTGTACTGGGTCTCTCTGGTTAGACCAGATCTGAGCCTGGGAGCTCTCTGGCTAAC
TAGGGAACCCACTGCTTAAGCCTCAATAAAGCTTGCCTTGAGTGCTTCAAGTAGTGTGTGCCCGTCTGTT
GTGTGACTCTGGTAACTAGAGATCCCTCAGACCCTTTTAGTCAGTGTGGAAAATCTCTAGCAGTACGTAT
AGTAGTTCATGTCATCTTATTATTCAGTATTTATAACTTGCAAAGAAATGAATATCAGAGAGTGAGAGGA
ACTTGTTTATTGCAGCTTATAATGGTTACAAATAAAGCAATAGCATCACAAATTTCACAAATAAAGCATT
TTTTTCACTGCATTCTAGTTGTGGTTTGTCCAAACTCATCAATGTATCTTATCATGTCTGGCTCTAGCTA
TCCCGCCCCTAACTCCGCCCATCCCGCCCCTAACTCCGCCCAGTTCCGCCCATTCTCCGCCCCATGGCTG
ACTAATTTTTTTTATTTATGCAGAGGCCGAGGCCGCCTCGGCCTCTGAGCTATTCCAGAAGTAGTGAGGA
GGCTTTTTTGGAGGCCTAGGGACGTACCCAATTCGCCCTATAGTGAGTCGTATTACGCGCGCTCACTGGC
CGTCGTTTTACAACGTCGTGACTGGGAAAACCCTGGCGTTACCCAACTTAATCGCCTTGCAGCACATCCC
CCTTTCGCCAGCTGGCGTAATAGCGAAGAGGCCCGCACCGATCGCCCTTCCCAACAGTTGCGCAGCCTGA
ATGGCGAATGGG
[124 nt withheld, positions 6593-6716]
C
[91 nt withheld, positions 6718-6808]
A
[49 nt withheld, positions 6810-6858]
CCTTTGACGTTGGAGTCCACGTTCTTT
[37 nt withheld, positions 6886-6922]
ACCCTATCTCGGTCTATTCTTTTGATTTATAAGGGATTTTGCCGATTTCGGCCTATTGGTTAAAAAATGA
GCTGATTTAACAAAAATTTAACGCGAATTTTAACAAAATATTAACGCTTACAATTTAGGTGGCACTTTTC
GGGGAAATGTGCGCGGAACCCCTATTTGTTTATTTTTCTAAATACATTCAAATATGTATCCGCTCATGAG
ACAATAACCCTGATAAATGCTTCAATAATATTGAAAAAGGAAGAGTATGAGTATTCAACATTTCCGTGTC
GCCCTTATTCCCTTTTTTGCGGCATTTTGCCTTCCTGTTTTTGCTCACCCAGAAACGCTGGTGAAAGTAA
AAGATGCTGAAGATCAGTTGGGTGCACGAGTGGGTTACATCGAACTGGATCTCAACAGCGGTAAGATCCT
TGAGAGTTTTCGCCCCGAAGAACGTTTTCCAATGATGAGCACTTTTAAAGTTCTGCTATGTGGCGCGGTA
TTATCCCGTATTGACGCCGGGCAAGAGCAACTCGGTCGCCGCATACACTATTCTCAGAATGACTTGGTTG
AGTACTCACCAGTCACAGAAAAGCATCTTACGGATGGCATGACAGTAAGAGAATTATGCAGTGCTGCCAT
AACCATGAGTGATAACACTGCGGCCAACTTACTTCTGACAACGATCGGAGGACCGAAGGAGCTAACCGCT
TTTTTGCACAACATGGGGGATCATGTAACTCGCCTTGATCGTTGGGAACCGGAGCTGAATGAAGCCATAC
CAAACGACGAGCGTGACACCACGATGCCTGTAGCAATGGCAACAACGTTGCGCAAACTATTAACTGGCGA
ACTACTTACTCTAGCTTCCCGGCAACAATTAATAGACTGGATGGAGGCGGATAAAGTTGCAGGACCACTT
CTGCGCTCGGCCCTTCCGGCTGGCTGGTTTATTGCTGATAAATCTGGAGCCGGTGAGCGTGGGTCTCGCG
GTATCATTGCAGCACTGGGGCCAGATGGTAAGCCCTCCCGTATCGTAGTTATCTACACGACGGGGAGTCA
GGCAACTATGGATGAACGAAATAGACAGATCGCTGAGATAGGTGCCTCACTGATTAAGCATTGGTAACTG
TCAGACCAAGTTTACTCATATATACTTTAGATTGATTTAAAACTTCATTTTTAATTTAAAAGGATCTAGG
TGAAGATCCTTTTTGATAATCTCATGACCAAAATCCCTTAACGTGAGTTTTCGTTCCACTGAGCGTCAGA
CCCCGTAGAAAAGATCAAAGGATCTTCTTGAGATCCTTTTTTTCTGCGCGTAATCTGCTGCTTGCAAACA
AAAAAACCACCGCTACCAGCGGTGGTTTGTTTGCCGGATCAAGAGCTACCAACTCTTTTTCCGAAGGTAA
CTGGCTTCAGCAGAGCGCAGATACCAAATACTGTTCTTCTAGTGTAGCCGTAGTTAGGCCACCACTTCAA
GAACTCTGTAGCACCGCCTACATACCTCGCTCTGCTAATCCTGTTACCAGTGGCTGCTGCCAGTGGCGAT
AAGTCGTGTCTTACCGGGTTGGACTCAAGACGATAGTTACCGGATAAGGCGCAGCGGTCGGGCTGAACGG
GGGGTTCGTGCACACAGCCCAGCTTGGAGCGAACGACCTACACCGAACTGAGATACCTACAGCGTGAGCT
ATGAGAAAGCGCCACGCTTCCCGAAGGGAGAAAGGCGGACAGGTATCCGGTAAGCGGCAGGGTCGGAACA
GGAGAGCGCACGAGGGAGCTTCCAGGGGGAAACGCCTGGTATCTTTATAGTCCTGTCGGGTTTCGCCACC
TCTGACTTGAGCGTCGATTTTTGTGATGCTCGTCAGGGGGGCGGAGCCTATGGAAAAACGCCAGCAACGC
GGCCTTTTTACGGTTCCTGGCCTTTTGCTGGCCTTTTGCTCACATGTTCTTTCCTGCGTTATCCCCTGAT
TCTGTGGATAACCGTATTACCGCCTTTGAGTGAGCTGATACCGCTCGCCGCAGCCGAACGACCGAGCGCA
GCGAGTCAGTGAGCGAGGAAGCGGAAGAGCGCCCAATACGCAAACCGCCTCTCCCCGCGCGTTGGCCGAT
TCATTAATGCAGCTGGCACGACAGGTTTCCCGACTGGAAAGCGGGCAGTGAGCGCAACGCAATTAATGTG
AGTTAGCTCACTCATTAGGCACCCCAGGCTTTACACTTTATGCTTCCGGCTCGTATGTTGTGTGGAATTG
TGAGCGGATAACAATTTCACACAGGAAACAGCTATGACCATGATTACGCCAAGCGCGCAATTAACCCTCA
CTAAAGGGAACAAAAGCTGGAGCTGCAAGC
Features (pLannotate 1.2.2; 34 found; start..end, strand, type, name):
      5..231     +  promoter       RSV promoter: Rous sarcoma virus enhancer/promoter
    232..412     +  LTR            5' LTR (truncated): truncated 5' long terminal repeat (LTR) from HIV-1
    459..584     +  misc_feature   HIV-1 Ψ: packaging signal of human immunodeficiency virus type 1
    568..931     +  CDS            HIV-1 gag (fragment): gag protein from human immunodeficiency virus 1; gag
   1077..1310    +  misc_feature   RRE: The Rev response element (RRE) of HIV-1 allows for Rev-dependent mRNA export from the nucleus to the cytoplasm.
   1687..1713    +  CDS            Rev (fragment): human immunodeficiency virus 1 (HIV-1) Rev protein; rev; enhances nuclear export of unspliced and incompletely spliced viral mRNAs
   1720..1743    +  promoter       SV40 promoter (fragment): SV40 early promoter
   1744..1815    +  promoter       SV40 promoter (fragment): SV40 enhancer and early promoter
   1839..1974    +  rep_origin     SV40 ori: SV40 origin of replication
   2020..2616    +  CDS            PuroR (fragment): puromycin N-acetyltransferase; pac from Streptomyces; confers resistance to puromycin
   2665..2782    +  misc_feature   cPPT/CTS: central polypurine tract and central termination sequence of HIV-1
   2847..2913    +  CDS            small t antigen (fragment): SV40 (simian virus 40) small t antigen
   2920..4098    +  promoter       EF-1α promoter: strong constitutive promoter for human elongation factor EF-1α
   4119..4136    +  protein_bind   attB1 (fragment): mutant version of attB; core recombination site for the Gateway® BP reaction BP Clonase™
   4142..4933    +  CDS            TAF9: TAF9_HUMAN - Also known as TAF2G, TAFII31. Experimental evidence at protein level: Swiss-Prot protein existence level 1. Essential for cell viability. TAF9 and TAF9B are involved in transcriptional activation as well as repression of distinct but overlapping sets of genes. May have a role in gene regulation associated with apoptosis. TAFs are components of the transcription factor IID (TFIID) complex, the TBP-free TAFII complex (TFTC), the PCAF histone acetylase complex and the STAGA transcription coactivator-HAT complex. TFIID or TFTC are essential for the regulation of RNA polymerase II-medi
   4935..4959    -  protein_bind   attB2: mutant version of attB; recombination site for the Gateway® BP reaction BP Clonase™
   4967..5008    +  CDS            V5 tag: epitope tag from simian virus 5
   5024..5077    +  promoter       U6 promoter (fragment): RNA polymerase III promoter for human U6 snRNA
   5119..5707    +  misc_feature   WPRE: woodchuck hepatitis virus posttranscriptional regulatory element
   5758..5777    +  misc_feature   cPPT/CTS (fragment): central polypurine tract and central termination sequence of HIV-1
   5779..6012    +  LTR            3' LTR (ΔU3): self-inactivating 3' long terminal repeat (LTR) from HIV-1
   6090..6211    +  polyA_signal   SV40 poly(A) signal: SV40 polyadenylation signal
   6251..6386    +  rep_origin     SV40 ori: SV40 origin of replication
   6407..6425    -  promoter       T7 promoter: promoter for bacteriophage T7 RNA polymerase
   6433..6588    +  CDS            lacZα (fragment): LacZα fragment of β-galactosidase; lacZ fragment
   6593..7021    +  rep_origin     f1 ori (sequence partly withheld): f1 bacteriophage origin of replication; arrow indicates direction of (+) strand synthesis
   7074..7178    +  promoter       AmpR promoter: bla
   7179..8039    +  CDS            AmpR: β-lactamase; bla; confers resistance to ampicillin, carbenicillin, and related antibiotics
   8210..8798    +  rep_origin     ori: high-copy-number ColE1/pMB1/pBR322/pUC origin of replication
   8981..9073    +  CDS            lacI (fragment): lac repressor; lacI; The lac repressor binds to the lac operator to inhibit transcription in E. coli. This inhibition can be relieved by adding lactose or isopropyl-β-D-thiogalactopyranoside (IPTG).
   9086..9107    +  protein_bind   CAP binding site: CAP binding activates transcription in the presence of cAMP. E. coli catabolite activator protein
   9122..9152    +  promoter       lac promoter: promoter for the E. coli lac operon
   9160..9176    +  protein_bind   lac operator: The lac repressor binds to the lac operator to inhibit transcription in E. coli. This inhibition can be relieved by adding lactose or isopropyl-β-D-thiogalactopyranoside (IPTG). lac repressor encoded by lacI
   9221..9239    +  promoter       T3 promoter: promoter for bacteriophage T3 RNA polymerase
