[The description below was written by a language model from this plasmid's Addgene catalogue record and pLannotate feature annotations shown in this document.]
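Description:
TFORF3042 is a lentiviral mammalian expression plasmid built on the pLX_TRC317 backbone that carries the human TAF9 open reading frame, one member of a barcoded transcription factor ORF collection. It is maintained in E. coli through a high-copy ColE1/pUC-type origin with ampicillin resistance (AmpR), and the backbone also retains an f1 origin and remnants of a lac/lacZα cloning region flanked by T7 and T3 promoters. The viral portion has a third-generation, self-inactivating layout. An RSV promoter drives a truncated HIV-1 5' LTR, followed by the Ψ packaging signal with a partial gag sequence, the Rev response element, a cPPT/CTS element, and a ΔU3 3' LTR with a downstream SV40 polyadenylation signal.

Two expression units lie between the LTRs. An SV40 early promoter/origin region precedes the puromycin N-acetyltransferase gene, which allows selection of transduced mammalian cells. Further downstream, the EF-1α promoter drives TAF9. The ORF was inserted by Gateway cloning, so it is flanked by attB1 and attB2 sites and is followed by a C-terminal V5 epitope tag for detection. A WPRE after the cassette enhances transcript expression. TAF9 encodes a TBP-associated factor found in TFIID and related coactivator complexes.

According to the record, each vector in this collection carries a unique 24-bp barcode that identifies the transcription factor in pooled overexpression screens. The barcode is not annotated in the feature table, so its position is not stated. A short U6 promoter fragment annotated between the V5 tag and the WPRE has no stated function. The depositor cautions that the plasmid may be prone to recombination.
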