Addgene plasmid #144518: TFORF3042
Purpose: Lentiviral vector for overexpressing transcription factor ORFs with unique 24-bp barcodes. Barcodes facilitate identification of transcription factors in pooled screens.
Depositing lab: Feng Zhang. Depositing organization: Broad Institute. Publication: A transcription factor atlas of directed differentiation. Joung J, Ma S, Tay T, Geiger-Schuller KR, Kirchgatterer PC, Verdine VK, Guo B, Arias-Garcia MA, Allen WE, Singh A, Kuksenko O, Abudayyeh OO, Gootenberg JS, Fu Z, Macrae RK, Buenrostro JD, Regev A, Zhang F. Cell. 2023 Jan 5;186(1):209-229.e26. doi: 10.1016/j.cell.2022.11.026. PubMed 36608654.
Backbone
  Vector backbone: pLX_TRC317
  Backbone manufacturer: Broad Institute Genetic Perturbation Platform
  Backbone size w/o insert (bp): 8264
  Vector type: Mammalian Expression, Lentiviral
  Selectable markers: Puromycin
Growth in bacteria
  Bacterial resistance: Ampicillin, 100 μg/mL
  Growth temperature: 37°C
  Growth strain: NEB Stable
  Copy number: High Copy
Gene/Insert
  Gene/Insert name: TAF9
  Species: H. sapiens (human)
  Insert size (bp): 998
  Entrez Gene: TAF9 (a.k.a. MGC:5067, STAF31/32, TAF2G, TAFII-31, TAFII-32, TAFII31, TAFII32, TAFIID32)
  Promoter: EF1a
  Tag / fusion protein: V5 (C terminal on insert)
  Cloning method: Gateway Cloning
  Sequencing primers: 5′ GGGTGGAGACTGAAGTTAGGCCAG; 3′ CACATAGCGTAAAAGGAGCAACATAG
Resource information
  A portion of this plasmid was derived from a plasmid made by: Broad Institute Genetic Perturbation Platform
Terms and licenses: Academic/Nonprofit Terms; Industry Terms: Not Available to Industry
Depositor comments: NM_003187.4 Please test multiple small colonies in case of plasmid recombination. To make this collection available in a timely manner, a portion of this collection was not fully sequenced by Addgene. If an Addgene verified full plasmid sequence is not available, please contact us prior to placing an order to request the full sequence.
How to cite: TFORF3042 was a gift from Feng Zhang (Addgene plasmid # 144518 ; http://n2t.net/addgene:144518 ; RRID:Addgene_144518)
