>Addgene plasmid #144518 | TFORF3042 | depositor partial sequence | sequence record 285669 | Insert
ATCGATTGATCAACAAGTTTGTACAAAAAAGTTGGCATGGAGTCTGGCAAGACGGCTTCTCCCAAGAGCA
TGCCGAAAGATGCACAGATGATGGCACAAATCCTGAAGGATATGGGGATTACAGAATATGAGCCAAGAGT
TATAAATCAGATGTTGGAGTTTGCCTTCCGATATGTGACCACAATTCTAGATGATGCAAAAATTTATTCA
AGCCATGCTAAGAAAGCTACTGTTGATGCAGATGATGTGCGATTGGCAATCCAGTGCCGCGCTGATCAGT
CTTTTACCTCTCCTCCCCCAAGAGATTTTTTATTAGATATTGCAAGGCAAAGAAATCAAACCCCTTTGCC
ATTGATCAAGCCATATTCAGGTCCTAGGTTGCCACCTGATAGATACTGCTTAACAGCTCCAAACTATAGG
CTGAAATCTTTACAGAAAAAGGCATCAACTTCTGCGGGAAGAATAACAGTCCCGCGGTTAAGTGTTGGTT
CAGTTACTAGCAGACCAAGTACTCCCACACTAGGCACACCAACCCCACAGACCATGTCTGTTTCAACTAA
AGTAGGGACTCCCATGTCCCTCACAGGTCAAAGGTTTACAGTACAGATGCCTACTTCTCAGTCTCCAGCT
GTAAAAGCTTCAATTCCTGCAACCTCAGCAGTTCAGAATGTTCTGATTAATCCATCATTAATCGGGTCCA
AAAACATTCTTATTACCACTAATATGATGTCATCACAAAATACTGCCAATGAATCATCAAATGCATTGAA
AAGAAAACGTGAAGATGATGATGATGACGATGATGATGATGATGACTATGATAATCTGTACCCAACTTTC
TTGTACAAAGTGGTTGATATCGGTAAGCCTATCCCTAACCCTCTCCTCGGTCTCGATTCTACGTAGTAAT
GAACTAGTCCGTAACTTGAAAGTATTTCGATTTCTTGGCTTTATATATCTTGTGGAAAGGACGACCACGT
CTCCGTATCGGAGTGAAT
