>Addgene plasmid #144518 | TFORF3042 | depositor partial sequence | sequence record 285670 | Barcode
CCACGTCTCCGTATCGGAGTGAAT
